>Addgene plasmid #24264 | pGSTag Bmf | addgene partial sequence | sequence record 30560 | 24264 with pGEX-5
ATGGACTGGTTCGCGTGGATCTGCAGAACGTCGCGAAATTCTGAGCCGTCGTCCGAGTTACCGTAAAGGA
TCCGAGCCATCTCAGTGTGTGGAGGAGCTGGAGGATGATGTGTTCCAACCAGAGGATGGGGAGCCGGTGA
CCCAACCCGGGAGCTTGCTCTCTGCTGACCTGTTTGCCCAGAGCCTACTGGACTGCCCCCTCAGCCGACT
TCAGCTCTTCCCTCTCACCCACTGCTGTGGCCCTGGCCTTCGACCCACCAGCCAGGAAGACAAAGCTACC
CAGACTCTCAGCCCAGCCTCCCCCAGCCAAGGTGTCATGCTGCCTTGTGGGGTGACTGAGGAACCCCAGC
GACTCTTTTATGGCAATGCTGGCTATCGGCTTCCTCTCCCTGCCAGTTTCCCAGCAGTCTTGCCCATTGG
GGAGCAGCCCCCCGAAGGGCAGTGGCAACATCAAGCAGAGGTACAGATTGCCCGAAAGCTTCAGTGCATT
GCAGACCAGTTCCACCGGCTTCATGTGCAGCAACACCAGCAGAACCAAAATCGTGTGTGGTGGCAGATCC
TCCTCTTCCTGCACAACCTTGCTTTGAATGGAGAAGAGAACAGGAACGGGGCAGGCCCTAGGTGAGAATT
CTAGACTCCATGGGTCGACTCGAGCTCAAGCTTAATTCATCGTGACTGACTGACGATCTGCCTCGCGCGT
TTCGGTGATGACGGTGAAAACCTCTGACACATGCAGCTCCCGGAGACGGTCACAGCTTGTCTGTAAGCGG
ATGCCGGGAGCAGACAAGCCCGTCAGGGCGCGTCAGCGGGTGTTGGCGGGTGTCGGGGCGCAGCCATGAC
CCAGTCACGTAGCGATAGCGGAGTGTATAATTCTTGAAGACGAAAGGGCCTCGTGATACGCCTATTTTTA
TAGGTT
