[The description below was written by a language model from this plasmid's Addgene catalogue record.]
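Description:
pGSTag Bmf is a bacterial expression plasmid built on the pGSTag backbone (about 5.1 kb without insert), designed to produce human Bmf as a glutathione S-transferase fusion protein in E. coli. It is maintained as a high-copy plasmid under ampicillin selection. The record does not name the origin of replication or the promoter driving expression. The use of pGEX-type sequencing primers on either side of the insert suggests the backbone is related to the pGEX family of GST fusion vectors, but no feature table is available to confirm this.

The payload is an insert of roughly 590 bp encoding human BMF (Bcl2 modifying factor), a BH3-only pro-apoptotic member of the Bcl2 family related to Bim. It was cloned by restriction digestion between BamHI at the 5′ end and XhoI at the 3′ end, and both sites remain intact, so the insert can be excised or moved to another vector. The GST tag is supplied by the backbone and sits at the N terminus of Bmf, which allows the recombinant fusion to be captured and purified on glutathione affinity resin.

The associated publication concerns JNK phosphorylation of Bim-related Bcl2 family proteins and the resulting Bax-dependent apoptosis. A purified GST-Bmf protein of this kind would fit uses such as in vitro kinase assay substrates or GST pull-down binding experiments, although the record itself does not specify the application.
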