Addgene plasmid #24264: pGSTag Bmf
Depositing lab: Roger Davis. Depositing organization: University of Massachusetts, Worcester. Publication: JNK phosphorylation of Bim-related members of the Bcl2 family induces Bax-dependent apoptosis. Lei K, Davis RJ. Proc Natl Acad Sci U S A. 2003 Mar 4. 100(5):2432-7. 10.1073/pnas.0438011100 PubMed 12591950.
Backbone
  Vector backbone: pGSTag
  Backbone size w/o insert (bp): 5057
  Vector type: Bacterial Expression
Growth in bacteria
  Bacterial resistance: Ampicillin, 100 μg/mL
  Growth temperature: 37°C
  Growth strain: DH5alpha
  Copy number: High Copy
Gene/Insert
  Gene/Insert name: Bmf (alt name: Bcl2 modifying factor)
  Species: H. sapiens (human)
  Insert size (bp): 590
  GenBank ID: NM_001003940
  Entrez Gene: BMF
  Tag / fusion protein: Gst (N terminal on backbone)
  Cloning method: Restriction Enzyme; 5′ cloning site Bam HI (not destroyed); 3′ cloning site xho 1 (not destroyed)
  Sequencing primers: 5′ pGex 5'; 3′ pGex 3'
Terms and licenses: Academic/Nonprofit Terms; Industry Terms: Not Available to Industry
How to cite: pGSTag Bmf was a gift from Roger Davis (Addgene plasmid # 24264 ; http://n2t.net/addgene:24264 ; RRID:Addgene_24264)
